Addgene plasmid #161496: RIB VP64 R4
Purpose: CRISPR/RNA scaffold based transcription regulation in Pichia pastoris BB3rN_pTEF2_dCAS9(3xFLAG_SV40NLS)_pPOR1_MS2bind_VP64_SV40NLS_pGAP_RIB1_R4_gRNA_MS2
Depositing lab: Brigitte Gasser & Diethard Mattanovich. Depositing organization: Austrian Centre of Industrial Biotechnology. Publication: Fine-Tuning of Transcription in Pichia pastoris Using dCas9 and RNA Scaffolds. Baumschabl M, Prielhofer R, Mattanovich D, Steiger MG. ACS Synth Biol. 2020 Dec 18;9(12):3202-3209. doi: 10.1021/acssynbio.0c00214. Epub 2020 Nov 12. PubMed 33180466.
Backbone
  Vector backbone: Addgene#98552 BB3rN_AD
  Backbone size w/o insert (bp): 3000
  Total vector size (bp): 10847
  Vector type: Yeast Expression
Growth in bacteria
  Bacterial resistance: Nourseothricin (clonNat), 50 μg/mL
  Growth temperature: 37°C
  Growth strain: DH5alpha
  Copy number: High Copy
Gene/Insert 1
  Gene/Insert name: dCAS9
  Promoter: pTEF2
  Cloning method: Unknown
  Sequencing primers: 5′ gaggtatgtaggcggtgcta; 3′ GTACTGTGTCGTGAAGGC
Gene/Insert 2
  Gene/Insert name: MS2-VP64
  Promoter: pPOR1
  Cloning method: Unknown
  Sequencing primers: 5′ GCCTTCACGACACAGTAC; 3′ GACAGTGGAGGAAAATAATGTGC
Gene/Insert 3
  Gene/Insert name: gRNA (Targeting R4 in the RIB1 promoter)
  Promoter: pGAP
  Cloning method: Unknown
  Sequencing primers: 5′ GCACATTATTTTCCTCCACTGTC; 3′ ttatatttctctacaggggc
Terms and licenses: Academic/Nonprofit Terms; Industry Terms: Not Available to Industry
How to cite: RIB VP64 R4 was a gift from Brigitte Gasser & Diethard Mattanovich (Addgene plasmid # 161496 ; http://n2t.net/addgene:161496 ; RRID:Addgene_161496)
