[The description below was written by a language model from this plasmid's Addgene catalogue record and pLannotate feature annotations shown in this document.]
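Description:
RIB VP64 R4 is a yeast expression plasmid of about 10.8 kb for CRISPR/RNA-scaffold-based transcriptional regulation in Pichia pastoris. It is built on the BB3rN_AD backbone. It replicates in E. coli at high copy from a ColE1/pUC-type origin. Selection uses a nourseothricin acetyltransferase gene flanked by the Ashbya gossypii TEF promoter and terminator, and the record lists nourseothricin as the bacterial selection. No yeast replication origin is annotated, and the record does not state how the plasmid is maintained in Pichia.

The payload consists of three expression units. The first uses the TEF2 promoter to drive dCas9, annotated by sequence similarity simply as S. pyogenes Cas9, with an N-terminal 3xFLAG tag. According to the construct name it also carries an SV40 nuclear localisation signal. The second uses the POR1 promoter to express the bacteriophage MS2 coat protein fused to VP64 and an SV40 NLS. The fragmentary "VP48" and "VP160" annotations reflect the tandem VP16 minimal activation domains that make up VP64. The short MEP1 fragment annotated between the first two units is probably an incidental similarity hit in regulatory sequence rather than an intended coding part.

The third unit uses the Pol II GAP promoter to transcribe a guide RNA targeting site R4 in the RIB1 promoter. An upstream hammerhead ribozyme is annotated, an arrangement generally used to trim a defined guide out of a Pol II transcript. The Cas9 scaffold is extended with an MS2 stem loop. This stem loop recruits the MS2–VP64 fusion to the dCas9-bound locus, bringing an activation domain to the RIB1 promoter. The plasmid belongs to a set used to fine-tune transcription in P. pastoris by changing guide position and effector.
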