Features (pLannotate 1.2.2; 14 found; start..end, strand, type, name):
     62..650     -  rep_origin     ori: high-copy-number ColE1/pMB1/pBR322/pUC origin of replication
   1303..1368    +  CDS            3xFLAG: three tandem FLAG® epitope tags, followed by an enterokinase cleavage site
   1372..5475    +  CDS            Cas9: Cas9 (Csn1) endonuclease from the Streptococcus pyogenes Type II CRISPR/Cas system generates RNA-guided double strand breaks in DNA
   5997..6284    +  CDS            MEP1 (fragment): MEP1_YEAST - Also known as AMT1. Experimental evidence at protein level: Swiss-Prot protein existence level 1. Transporter for ammonium (both charged and uncharged NH3 and NH4) to use as a nitrogen source. Can also transport methylamine. The affinity of MEP1 is about twenty times lower than that of MEP2. MEP3 has the lowest affinity. From Saccharomyces cerevisiae (strain ATCC 204508 / S288c) (Baker's yeast).
   6726..7115    +  CDS            CAPSD_BPMS2: Experimental evidence at protein level: Swiss-Prot protein existence level 1. Acts as a translational repressor of viral replicase synthesis late in infection. This latter function is the result of capsid protein interaction with an RNA hairpin which contains the replicase ribosome-binding site. From Escherichia phage MS2 (Bacteriophage MS2).
   7134..7160    +  CDS            VP48 (fragment): 3 tandem repeats of the minimal activation domain of herpes simplex virus VP16 (Cheng et al., 2013)
   7218..7243    +  CDS            VP160 (fragment): 10 tandem repeats of the minimal activation domain of herpes simplex virus VP16 (Cheng et al., 2013)
   7478..7954    +  promoter       GAP promoter: promoter for Pichia pastoris glyceraldehyde-3-phosphate dehydrogenase
   7973..7996    +  misc_RNA       sTRSV HHRz (fragment): hammerhead ribozyme from the tobacco ringspot virus satellite RNA (Khvorova et al., 2003)
   8030..8105    +  misc_RNA       gRNA scaffold: guide RNA scaffold for the Streptococcus pyogenes CRISPR/Cas9 system
   8110..8128    +  misc_RNA       MS2 stem loop: stem loop that binds the bacteriophage MS2 coat protein
   8715..9058    +  promoter       TEF promoter: Ashbya gossypii TEF promoter
   9065..9629    +  CDS            NrsR (fragment): nourseothricin acetyltransferase; Streptomyces noursei nat1; confers resistance to nourseothricin
   9637..9834    +  terminator     TEF terminator: Ashbya gossypii TEF terminator
>Addgene plasmid #161496 | RIB VP64 R4 | addgene full sequence | sequence record 326167 | Addgene NGS Result
CGCTGTGAGCAAAAGGCCAGCAAAAGGCCAGGAACCGTAAAAAGGCCGCGTTGCTGGCGTTTTTCCATAG
GCTCCGCCCCCCTGACGAGCATCACAAAAATCGACGCTCAAGTCAGAGGTGGCGAAACCCGACAGGACTA
TAAAGATACCAGGCGTTTCCCCCTGGAAGCTCCCTCGTGCGCTCTCCTGTTCCGACCCTGCCGCTTACCG
GATACCTGTCCGCCTTTCTCCCTTCGGGAAGCGTGGCGCTTTCTCATAGCTCACGCTGTAGGTATCTCAG
TTCGGTGTAGGTCGTTCGCTCCAAGCTGGGCTGTGTGCACGAACCCCCCGTTCAGCCCGACCGCTGCGCC
TTATCCGGTAACTATCGTCTTGAGTCCAACCCGGTAAGACACGACTTATCGCCACTGGCAGCAGCCACTG
GTAACAGGATTAGCAGAGCGAGGTATGTAGGCGGTGCTACAGAGTTCTTGAAGTGGTGGCCTAACTACGG
CTACACTAGAAGAACAGTATTTGGTATCTGCGCTCTGCTGAAGCCAGTTACCTTCGGAAAAAGAGTTGGT
AGCTCTTGATCCGGCAAACAAACCACCGCTGGTAGCGGTGGTTTTTTTGTTTGCAAGCAGCAGATTACGC
GCAGAAAAAAAGGATCTCAAGAAGATCCTTTGATCTTTTCTACGGGGTGGAGCGCAAAAAACCCCGCCCC
TGACAGGGCGGGGTTTTTTCGCGATCGGAGCGGTACTACCATTGACACTACACATCCTTAATTCCAATCC
TGTCTGGCCTCCTTCACCTTTTAACCATCTTGCCCATTCCAACTCGTGTCAGATTGCGTATCAAGTGAAA
AAAAAAAAATTTTAAATCTTTAACCCAATCAGGTAATAACTGTCGCCTCTTTTATCTGCCGCACTGCATG
AGGTGTCCCCTTAGTGGGAAAGAGTACTGAGCCAACCCTGGAGGACAGCAAGGGAAAAATACCTACAACT
TGCTTCATAATGGTCGTAAAAACAATCCTTGTCGGATATAAGTGTTGTAGACTGTCCCTTATCCTCTGCG
ATGTTCTTCCTCTCAAAGTTTGCGATTTCTCTCTATCAGAATTGCCATCAAGAGACTCAGGACTAATTTC
GCAGTCCCACACGCACTCGTACATGATTGGCTGAAATTTCCCTAAAGAATTTCTTTTTCACGAAAATTTT
TTTTTTACACAAGATTTTCAGCAGATATAAAATGGAGAGCAGGACCTCCGCTGTGACTCTTCTTTTTTTT
CTTTTATTCTCACTACATACATTTTAGTTATTCGCCAACATGGACTACAAAGACCATGACGGTGATTATA
AAGATCATGACATCGATTACAAGGATGACGATGACAAGCTCATGGACAAGAAGTACTCCATTGGGCTCGC
TATCGGCACAAACAGCGTCGGCTGGGCCGTCATTACGGACGAGTACAAGGTGCCGAGCAAAAAATTCAAA
GTTCTGGGCAATACCGATCGCCACAGCATAAAGAAGAACCTCATTGGCGCCCTCCTGTTCGACTCCGGGG
AGACGGCCGAAGCCACGCGGCTCAAAAGAACAGCACGGCGCAGATATACCCGCAGAAAGAATCGGATCTG
CTACCTGCAGGAGATCTTTAGTAATGAGATGGCTAAGGTGGATGACTCTTTCTTCCATAGGCTGGAGGAG
TCCTTTTTGGTGGAGGAGGATAAAAAGCACGAGCGCCACCCAATCTTTGGCAATATCGTGGACGAGGTGG
CGTACCATGAAAAGTACCCAACCATATATCATCTGAGGAAGAAGCTTGTAGACAGTACTGATAAGGCTGA
CTTGCGGTTGATCTATCTCGCGCTGGCGCATATGATCAAATTTCGGGGACACTTCCTCATCGAGGGGGAC
CTGAACCCAGACAACAGCGATGTCGACAAACTCTTTATCCAACTGGTTCAGACTTACAATCAGCTTTTCG
AAGAGAACCCGATCAACGCATCCGGAGTTGACGCCAAAGCAATCCTGAGCGCTAGGCTGTCCAAATCCCG
GCGGCTCGAAAACCTCATCGCACAGCTCCCTGGGGAGAAGAAGAACGGCCTGTTTGGTAATCTTATCGCC
CTGTCACTCGGGCTGACCCCCAACTTTAAATCTAACTTCGACCTGGCCGAAGATGCCAAGCTTCAACTGA
GCAAAGACACCTACGATGATGATCTCGACAATCTGCTGGCCCAGATCGGCGACCAGTACGCAGACCTTTT
TTTGGCGGCAAAGAACCTGTCAGACGCCATTCTGCTGAGTGATATTCTGCGAGTGAACACGGAGATCACC
AAAGCTCCGCTGAGCGCTAGTATGATCAAGCGCTATGATGAGCACCACCAAGACTTGACTTTGCTGAAGG
CCCTTGTCAGACAGCAACTGCCTGAGAAGTACAAGGAAATTTTCTTCGATCAGTCTAAAAATGGCTACGC
CGGATACATTGACGGCGGAGCAAGCCAGGAGGAATTTTACAAATTTATTAAGCCCATCTTGGAAAAAATG
GACGGCACCGAGGAGCTGCTGGTAAAGCTTAACAGAGAAGATCTGTTGCGCAAACAGCGCACTTTCGACA
ATGGAAGCATCCCCCACCAGATTCACCTGGGCGAACTGCACGCTATCCTCAGGCGGCAAGAGGATTTCTA
CCCCTTTTTGAAAGATAACAGGGAAAAGATTGAGAAAATCCTCACATTTCGGATACCCTACTATGTAGGC
CCCCTCGCCCGGGGAAATTCCAGATTCGCGTGGATGACTCGCAAATCAGAAGAGACTATCACTCCCTGGA
ACTTCGAGGAAGTCGTGGATAAGGGGGCCTCTGCCCAGTCCTTCATCGAAAGGATGACTAACTTTGATAA
AAATCTGCCTAACGAAAAGGTGCTTCCTAAACACTCTCTGCTGTACGAGTACTTCACAGTTTATAACGAG
CTCACCAAGGTCAAATACGTCACAGAAGGGATGAGAAAGCCAGCATTCCTGTCTGGAGAGCAGAAGAAAG
CTATCGTGGACCTCCTCTTCAAGACGAACCGGAAAGTTACCGTGAAACAGCTCAAAGAGGACTATTTCAA
AAAGATTGAATGTTTCGACTCTGTTGAAATCAGCGGAGTGGAGGATCGCTTCAACGCATCCCTGGGAACG
TATCACGATCTCCTGAAAATCATTAAAGACAAGGACTTCCTGGACAATGAGGAGAACGAGGACATTCTTG
AGGACATTGTCCTCACCCTTACGTTGTTTGAAGATAGGGAGATGATTGAAGAACGCTTGAAAACTTACGC
TCATCTCTTCGACGACAAAGTCATGAAACAGCTCAAGAGGCGCCGATATACAGGATGGGGGCGGCTGTCA
AGAAAACTGATCAATGGGATCCGAGACAAGCAGAGTGGAAAGACAATCCTGGATTTTCTTAAGTCCGATG
GATTTGCCAACAGGAACTTCATGCAGTTGATCCATGATGACTCTCTCACCTTTAAGGAGGACATCCAGAA
AGCACAAGTTTCTGGCCAGGGGGACAGTCTGCACGAGCACATCGCTAATCTTGCAGGTAGCCCAGCTATC
AAAAAGGGAATACTGCAGACCGTTAAGGTCGTGGATGAACTCGTCAAAGTAATGGGAAGGCATAAGCCCG
AGAATATCGTTATCGAGATGGCCCGAGAGAACCAAACTACCCAGAAGGGACAGAAGAACAGTAGGGAAAG
GATGAAGAGGATTGAAGAGGGTATAAAAGAACTGGGGTCCCAAATCCTTAAGGAACACCCAGTTGAAAAC
ACCCAGCTTCAGAATGAGAAGCTCTACCTGTACTACCTGCAGAACGGCAGGGACATGTACGTGGATCAGG
AACTGGACATCAATCGGCTCTCCGACTACGACGTGGATGCCATCGTGCCCCAGTCTTTTCTCAAAGATGA
TTCTATTGATAATAAAGTGTTGACAAGATCCGATAAAAATAGAGGGAAGAGTGATAACGTCCCCTCAGAA
GAAGTTGTCAAGAAAATGAAAAATTATTGGCGGCAGCTGCTGAACGCCAAACTGATCACACAACGGAAGT
TCGATAATCTGACTAAGGCTGAACGAGGTGGCCTGTCTGAGTTGGATAAAGCCGGCTTCATCAAAAGGCA
GCTTGTTGAGACACGCCAGATCACCAAGCACGTGGCCCAAATTCTCGATTCACGCATGAACACCAAGTAC
GATGAAAATGACAAACTGATTCGAGAGGTGAAAGTTATTACTCTGAAGTCTAAGCTAGTCTCAGATTTCA
GAAAGGACTTTCAGTTTTATAAGGTGAGAGAGATCAACAATTACCACCATGCGCATGATGCCTACCTGAA
TGCAGTGGTAGGCACTGCACTTATCAAAAAATATCCCAAGCTTGAATCTGAATTTGTTTACGGAGACTAT
AAAGTGTACGATGTTAGGAAAATGATCGCAAAGTCTGAGCAGGAAATAGGCAAGGCCACCGCTAAGTACT
TCTTTTACAGCAATATTATGAATTTTTTCAAGACCGAGATTACACTGGCCAATGGAGAGATTCGGAAGCG
ACCACTTATCGAAACAAACGGAGAAACAGGAGAAATCGTGTGGGACAAGGGTAGGGATTTCGCGACAGTC
CGGAAGGTCCTGTCCATGCCGCAGGTGAACATCGTTAAAAAGACCGAAGTACAGACCGGAGGCTTCTCCA
AGGAAAGTATCCTCCCGAAAAGGAACAGCGACAAGCTGATCGCACGCAAAAAAGATTGGGACCCCAAGAA
ATACGGCGGATTCGATTCTCCTACAGTCGCTTACAGTGTACTGGTTGTGGCCAAAGTGGAGAAAGGGAAG
TCTAAAAAACTCAAAAGCGTCAAGGAACTGCTGGGCATCACAATCATGGAGCGATCAAGCTTCGAAAAAA
ACCCCATCGACTTTCTCGAGGCGAAAGGATATAAAGAGGTCAAAAAAGACCTCATCATTAAGCTTCCCAA
GTACTCTCTCTTTGAGCTTGAAAACGGCCGGAAACGAATGCTCGCTAGTGCGGGCGAGCTGCAGAAAGGT
AACGAGCTGGCACTGCCCTCTAAATACGTTAATTTCTTGTATCTGGCCAGCCACTATGAAAAGCTCAAAG
GGTCCCCCGAAGATAATGAGCAGAAGCAGCTGTTCGTGGAACAACACAAACACTACCTTGATGAGATCAT
CGAGCAAATAAGCGAATTCTCCAAAAGAGTGATCCTCGCCGACGCTAACCTCGATAAGGTGCTTTCTGCT
TACAATAAGCACAGGGATAAGCCCATCAGGGAGCAGGCAGAAAACATTATCCACTTGTTTACTCTGACCA
ACTTGGGCGCTCCTGCAGCCTTCAAGTACTTCGACACCACCATAGACAGAAAGCGGTACACCTCTACAAA
GGAGGTCCTGGACGCCACACTGATTCATCAGTCAATTACGGGGCTCTATGAAACAAGAATCGACCTCTCT
CAGCTCGGTGGAGACAGCAGGGCTGACCCCAAGAAGAAGAGGAAGGTGTGAGCTTTAGTCAAATATTAAT
CTATTTCACCTGTTCAAACTTTACTTAATGTACAAATGTGGTAGTTATTAGTTTTGCAACGGAACTTGTT
CCATAATCTGGTCCTCTGGGACAGCAAACTGTCTTTCACTAGTAGCGCCAGTTTCGGGAGTCCACACAGC
ATTAGTCACCGGTGCACCAGCACTAATCTCACGACCTTCTGGGTGTTTAAATGGGCAGTTAGGGTTGCGG
CATCCAGCTGCAAACTTACAATCCTCATCAATTGGATGAGTGAAAAAACAGTTTGGTCTGGTACAACTGT
TGCCTTCACGACACAGTACAGGAGTAGTTGCGTGACGTCTTGGGCACTTGTAATTACGGCATGATTTACC
AAATCGACATTGTTCCAAAGCCCTCTGTTGTTTTTGTTGTTTCTCTTCTTCGGTGATCTTGTGTTCAGGT
GATCGATGAGCCTTTGGACAGTCCGGATTAGAGCGCTCCGGGGAGCGCATTATTTGGGTCGGCTACTGTC
ATTGGTTATGATGGCCTTACCGAGCACGAAGGTGGTTGGATAGACCACAACTGGAAACAGTTGTACAAAC
AGATTGCATTCATTTTTGCTTGTATTGGATACTCGATGGCCATCACCGCTCTTATCTGTTTCATCCTCAA
CCGTATTCCATTTTTGCAACTGCGAGCTTCAGAAGAGGCTGAGGAGAAAGGTATGGATGAGGATCAGATT
GGAGAGTTCGCTTATGACTACGTGGAAGTACGTCGTGATTTTTTGGCTTGGGGATCAGGCCCAAACAATG
GCTTCAAGGAGCCGGAAGTTCTGGATCAGGTAGTTCCGGTTAATGATTTCAGCAGTGACCAGAATGTGAC
TAATCAGACCAACGAATCTGAGAAGCAGTAGAGTAAATATAGAGATGATATTTAGTGTATTCTAATGCTT
ATGTAATGTATTAAGCAAAAAGTTGTGTTTATGAGTTAGCATTTGTCTTAGCAAACATAAAATTATGTCG
ACATTTGCAACCCGCATGTCTAGTGTTTTTAGATCGATCTTCGATGTGTAGAATAATGCCTCCACGTGAT
GCCCCGCGATTTTGTTGGGTCGCAATGCCTCCAACATAAACCCATCACGTATAAAAAGCCCTCTTAACCC
TCCCCCCTGTTTCGTTTGCTTCATCACTTAACCTGAACTATCAACATGCCCAAAAAGAAAAGAAAAGTGG
GTAGTATGGCGTCTAACTTCACCCAGTTCGTTCTGGTTGACAACGGTGGTACCGGTGACGTTACCGTTGC
GCCGTCTAACTTCGCGAACGGTGTTGCGGAATGGATCTCTTCTAACTCTCGTTCTCAGGCGTACAAAGTT
ACCTGCTCTGTTCGTCAATCCTCCGCGCAGAACCGTAAATACACCATCAAAGTTGAAGTTCCGAAAGTTG
CGACCCAGACCGTTGGTGGTGTTGAACTGCCGGTTGCGGCGTGGCGTTCTTACCTGAACATGGAACTGAC
CATCCCGATCTTCGCGACCAACTCTGACTGCGAACTGATCGTTAAAGCGATGCAGGGTCTGCTGAAAGAC
GGTAACCCGATCCCGTCTGCGATCGCGGCGAACTCTGGTATCTACGGCTCCGGACGAGCCGATGCCCTTG
ACGATTTTGACTTGGACATGTTGGGTTCTGACGCTTTGGATGACTTTGATCTTGATATGCTTGGTTCCGA
CGCTCTAGATGATTTCGACTTGGATATGCTGGGATCCGATGCCTTGGACGATTTCGACTTGGATATGTTG
ATCAACTGAGCTTCTGTTTAATTCTGTAGGATAAACGAAATAACTGTATCTTTATAATCATCCTTAAGAT
AGCCCTGGACTCGTCAGACATTAGTTCGCGCACATTATTTTCCTCCACTGTCTGCAAACAGCCACACGGC
ATTTCCCTCTCTAGTTTCATTTATCAAAGTAGCACAACACGCTAATTGGAGGATCCTTTTTTGTAGAAAT
GTCTTGGTGTCCTCGTCCAATCAGGTAGCCATCTCTGAAATATCTGGCTCCGTTGCAACTCCGAACGACC
TGCTGGCAACGTAAAATTCTCCGGGGTAAAACTTAAATGTGGAGTAATGGAACCAGAAACGTCTCTTCCC
TTCTCTCTCCTTCCACCGCCCGTTACCGTCCCTAGGAAATTTTACTCTGCTGGAGAGCTTCTTCTACGGC
CCCCTTGCAGCAATGCTCTTCCCAGCATTACGTTGCGGGTAAAACGGAGGTCGTGTACCCGACCTAGCAG
CCCAGGGATGGAAAAGTCCCGGCCGTCGCTGGCAATAATAGCGGGCGGACGCATGTCATGAGATTATTGG
AAACCACCAGAATCGAATATAAAAGGCGAACACCTTTCCCAATTTTGGTTTCTCCTGACCCAAAGACTTT
AAATTTAATTTATTTGTCCCTATTTCAATCAATTGAACAACTATCAAAACACCATGCACCTCCTGATGAG
TCCGTGAGGACGAAACGAGTAAGCTCGTCGAGGTGGGATGAAAACAGGTGTTTTAGAGCTAGAAATAGCA
AGTTAAAATAAGGCTAGTCCGTTATCAACTTGAAAAAGTGGCACCGAGTCGGTGCGCGCACATGAGGATC
ACCCATGTGCTTTTGGCCGGCATGGTCCCAGCCTCCTCGCTGGCGCCGGCTGGGCAACATGCTTCGGCAT
GGCGAATGGGACAGCTTTGGACTGCTTTTAGTGTACATCTGATAATATAGTACTACCACGTATGATAATG
TAGAGAATAGGCTTCCTTGTCGAGTGTGTTTGCAGTTTTCTTGAGTTTCAAGGTTTAAATGCTGGTATAT
TAGTTCATCGAAGGTTTCAGCCAATAGCACCTTAAATCAATCAAACTAATTCGACTCTTACGAAAGAGCC
TACTGTGTTTAGTATCGAAGTCGTTTACCTTTCATGTTGAATAGCTTCCTCTCTGACCCTAACATTTCAA
GATCCTCCTAAAGTTACCCGGATTGTGAAATTCTAATGATCCACCTGCCCAATGCATTTTTTCTTTATTC
AGTTTACCTTTTTTACCTAATATACGAGCTTGTTAAAGTAAGTGGCACTGCAATACTAGGCTTATTGTTG
ATATTATGATGAATCGTTTTCACAAACTTGATTTCCTGTGAACTCACCATGTACTAAGGAAAAAAACATG
CATCACCATCTGAATATTTGACCGCTAGCTCATGGACATGGAGGCCCAGAATACCCTCCTTGACAGTCTT
GACGTGCGCAGCTCAGGGGCATGATGTGACTGTCGCCCGTACATTTAGCCCATACATCCCCATGTATAAT
CATTTGCATCCATACATTTTGATGGCCGCACGGCGCGAAGCAAAAATTACGGCTCCTCGCTGCAGACCTG
CGAGCAGGGAAACGCTCCCCTCACAGACGCGTTGAATTGTCCCCACGCCGCGCCCCTGTAGAGAAATATA
AAAGGTTAGGATTTGCCACTGAGGTTCTTCTTTCATATACTTCCTTTTAAAATCTTGCTAGGATACAGTT
CTCACATCACATCCGAACATAAACAACCATGGGTACCACTCTTGACGACACGGCTTACCGGTACCGCACC
AGTGTCCCGGGGGACGCCGAGGCCATCGAGGCACTGGATGGGTCCTTCACCACCGACACCGTTTTTCGCG
TCACCGCCACCGGGGACGGCTTCACCCTGCGGGAGGTGCCGGTGGACCCGCCCCTGACCAAGGTGTTCCC
CGACGACGAATCGGACGACGAATCGGACGACGGGGAGGACGGCGACCCGGACTCCCGGACGTTCGTCGCG
TACGGGGACGACGGCGACCTGGCGGGCTTCGTGGTCGTCTCGTACTCCGGCTGGAACCGCCGGCTGACCG
TCGAGGACATCGAGGTCGCCCCGGAGCACCGGGGGCACGGGGTCGGGCGCGCGTTGATGGGGCTCGCGAC
GGAGTTCGCCCGCGAGCGGGGCGCCGGGCACCTCTGGCTGGAGGTCACCAACGTCAACGCACCGGCGATC
CACGCGTACCGGCGGATGGGGTTCACCCTCTGCGGCCTGGACACCGCCCTGTACGACGGCACCGCCTCGG
ACGGCGAGCAGGCGCTCTACATGAGCATGCCCTGCCCCTAATCAGTACTGACAATAAAAAGATTCTTGTT
TTCAAGAACTTGTCATTTGTATAGTTTTTTTATATTGTAGTTGTTCTATTTTAATCAAATGTTAGCGTGA
TTTATATTTTTTTTCGCCTCGACATCATCTGCCCAGATGCGAAGTTAAGTGCGCAGAAAGTAATATCATG
CGTCAATCGTATGTGAATGCTGGTCGCTATACTGGCTTCATACCCAGCATTGACCTTTGGTATGAGCATC
TGAAAAACAACCAGGTGTTGCAAAGTTAAACATCCTTCTTTGTTCATATAGAACCCACTATTCATGGTAC
TCCCCAATCGAATTTCACATTCTGGTTTTGAAATTACACACCACGTTAGCTTATAAGATTTCATATAACT
TATTGATATACGGTTTCCATTGTTCGAATAGTTGAGGTTGTATGTAATTCGATTGAAGGGGCCATTTTTG
TTTCCTACTTTTCCTGGGAGCTTATCCGATGCGCTTCAAAGCTGGAATTGTAAATATAGAGAAAAAGAAG
GATGTTGTTTTATTCTTGAAAGAGTATAATTTTACTTCTAGCAACTCTCCCACTTCGCTTGACTTCATTT
ATTTCTTGGGCACATAGGCGTAGTAATCTAGACCAACAGATAATTTGCCGGAATGATATAGCGATTGGAA
AATGAACTGAAATTTTTTGCTGTCTTTCAATTTGACGGGCAGTTCATCAGGCGCGCCGTGACCGACCATA
TAAATACGTTGAGAATGTTATTCTTCCTCGTAGTTGAAGTGGCTTCATAATTTCAGAACTCAATAGATAA
ACTAGGATGTTTTAAAGCAATTAATGCTCACAAGTAAGGAGCGACTCTCTTGCTTTTCGAATACTAAAAG
TATCGTCCCAACCCAGAAAAAAAGACCTCTTAACTGCAAAATAAACTCTATATATTTCTTCTAAAACAGT
TTCAGGTTGGATAGTATCGCATTCTCATCACTTCTAACTAGTAGGCCATGAGATATATTAACGTTTACTT
GAGTTCTAAGTTCTCCGAATTAGATGCACAGCACAAACAAGATTAGGTTTCACTTGGTACAAAATACGAA
CAGAGTTTAAGGTCGTAATTTCATTTCGTTATTGATCCCCACAATCTATTCTTATCACAGTCATCAGATA
GTCGCGAAAAAGCATGCAGAAAAGGGGGTCGTCCCTATCTAAGTTGTAGCATTACAACAAATATGAC
